Addgene plasmid #230066: pMS02
Purpose: (Empty Backbone) Constitutive expression Promoter (RpoD sigma factor, BT_RS06635), integrates via IntN1; ermF, C-terminal 3x-FLAG, R6K ori, RP4 oriT
Depositing lab: Sean Crosson. Depositing organization: Michigan State University. Publication: Genetic- and culture-based tools for studying Bacteroides fragilis. Schnizlein MK, Dubey AA, Fiebig A, Crosson S. Microbiol Resour Announc. 2025 May 8;14(5):e0000625. doi: 10.1128/mra.00006-25. Epub 2025 Mar 25. PubMed 40130927.
Backbone
  Vector backbone: pMS02
  Backbone size (bp): 5425
  Vector type: Bacterial Expression, Synthetic Biology
  Promoter: RpoD (bt_1311/BT_RS06635)
  Selectable markers: Erythromycin
  Tag / fusion protein: 3xFLAG (C terminal on backbone)
Growth in bacteria
  Bacterial resistance: Ampicillin, 100 μg/mL
  Growth temperature: 37°C
  Growth strain: Pir1
  Growth instructions: 5 ug/mL erythromycin used for selection in B. fragilis.
  Copy number: Low Copy
Gene/Insert
  Cloning method: Restriction Enzyme
  Sequencing primers: 5′ TGTCGTAACTTTGCACTCCAAA; 3′ AACTCTTCGGGATGCAAAAATATGAAAA
Terms and licenses: Academic/Nonprofit Terms; Industry Terms: Not Available to Industry
How to cite: pMS02 was a gift from Sean Crosson (Addgene plasmid # 230066 ; http://n2t.net/addgene:230066 ; RRID:Addgene_230066)
