[The description below was written by a language model from this plasmid's Addgene catalogue record and pLannotate feature annotations shown in this document.]
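Description:
pMS02 is a 5,425 bp empty-backbone bacterial expression vector built for constitutive gene expression in Bacteroides, with erythromycin selection recorded for B. fragilis. It is a suicide-type integrative plasmid rather than a replicating shuttle. Its only replication origin is the R6K γ ori, which functions solely in hosts that supply the pi initiator protein, so it is maintained at low copy in pir-positive E. coli such as Pir1 under ampicillin selection from the β-lactamase (AmpR) gene. An RP4/incP oriT, with an adjacent traJ fragment, allows the plasmid to be mobilised by conjugation from an E. coli donor carrying the transfer functions into the Bacteroides recipient. There it cannot replicate and is instead retained by chromosomal integration mediated by the IntN1 integrase. Integrants are selected through ermF, the Bacteroides erythromycin resistance gene.

The expression cassette uses the promoter of the housekeeping sigma factor gene rpoD (bt_1311/BT_RS06635) to give constitutive transcription. A gene of interest is inserted by restriction enzyme cloning so that it is fused to a backbone-encoded C-terminal 3xFLAG epitope, allowing detection or immunoprecipitation of the product with anti-FLAG reagents. The automated feature table detects only a short fragment of the 3xFLAG sequence. It does not annotate the rpoD promoter or the IntN1 integrase region, which probably lie within the large unannotated stretches of the sequence, so these elements are known only from the catalogue entry. The plasmid belongs to a set of genetic tools for studying B. fragilis and suits single-copy complementation or tagged-protein expression.
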