Features (pLannotate 1.2.2; 7 found; start..end, strand, type, name):
      1..389     +  rep_origin     R6K γ ori: γ replication origin from E. coli plasmid R6K; requires the R6K initiator protein pi for replication
   1064..1086    +  CDS            3xFLAG (fragment): three tandem FLAG® epitope tags
   1398..2195    +  CDS            ermF: ERMF_BACFG - Protein inferred from homology: Swiss-Prot protein existence level 3. Involved in erythromycin resistance. From Bacteroides fragilis.
   4138..4154    +  promoter       AmpR promoter (fragment): bla
   4155..5015    +  CDS            AmpR: β-lactamase; bla; confers resistance to ampicillin, carbenicillin, and related antibiotics
   5068..5113    -  CDS            traJ (fragment): oriT-recognizing protein; traJ
   5146..5255    -  oriT           oriT: incP origin of transfer
>Addgene plasmid #230066 | pMS02 | addgene full sequence | sequence record 475922 | Addgene NGS Result
GATCTGAAGATCAGCAGTTCAACCTGTTGATAGTACGTACTAAGCTCTCATGTTTCACGTACTAAGCTCT
CATGTTTAACGTACTAAGCTCTCATGTTTAACGAACTAAACCCTCATGGCTAACGTACTAAGCTCTCATG
GCTAACGTACTAAGCTCTCATGTTTCACGTACTAAGCTCTCATGTTTGAACAATAAAATTAATATAAATC
AGCAACTTAAATAGCCTCTAAGGTTTTAAGTTTTATAAGAAAAAAAAGAATATATAAGGCTTTTAAAGCT
TTTAAGGTTTAACGGTTGTGGACAACAAGCCAGGGATGTAACGCACTGAGAAGCCCTTAGAGCCTCTCAA
AGCAATTTTGAGTGACACAGGAACACTTAACGGCTGACATGGGAATTCCCCTCCACCTTATTCTTCCCGA
CCGAACGAGCGGTATTCAAGCGGAGTAAGCCCGGTACGTTTTTTGAAAAAGGAGAAAAAATATTCGGTAG
ACTGGAAGCCCAGAAAAAAAGAAATTTCTTTTACTGACTGGGAAGTTCCCACCAACATTTGCTTGGCTTT
ACGAAGTTTCAGTTGATATCAGTGATCTGGAAGAAGCAATGAAAGCTGCTGTTAAGTCTCCGAATCAGGT
ATTGTTCCTGACAGGTGTATTCCCATCCGGTAAACGCGGATACTTTGCAGTTGATCTGACTCAGGAATAA
ATTATAAATTAAGGTAAGAAGATTGTAGGATAAGCTAATGAAATAGAAAAAGGATGCCGTCACACAACTT
GTCGGCATTCTTTTTTGTTTTATTAGTTGAAAATATAGTGAAAAAGTTGCCTAAATATGTATGTTAACAA
ATTATTTGTCGTAACTTTGCACTCCAAATCTGTTTTTAAAGACCCGGGCATGCCAGGATCCGAATTCGAG
CTCGGCGCGCCTGCAGGTCGACAAGCTTGCGGCCGCATAATGCTTAAGTCCATATGGCAGATCTCAATTG
GATATCGGCCGGCCACGCGATCGCTGACGTCGGTACCCTCGAGTGACTACAAGGACCACGACGGCGACTA
TAAGGACCACGACATCGACTACAAGGATGACGACGACAAGTGAGGGCCCTATAATTTGGTGAATTGGAGT
TATTTTCATATTTTTGCATCCCGAAGAGTTTCTCTTAAAGAGAGAAACATCTTTTGCATACCTTTTCCGA
CCGAATTTTTATGTCGTAAAGAGGGGCTTTGCAGGGGGTGGACTCAGAAAGATGAGAATAGATGACTATT
GTAGTTGAAACACATAGAAAGTTGCTGATATACAGACCGATACGCATATCGGGATGAACCATGAGTACGT
TCTTTTCTCAAAAAACATAAATATTCGAAAAGAGATGCAATAAATTAAGGAGAGGTTATAGCTTAGCATG
ACAAAAAAGAAATTGCCCGTTCGTTTTACGGGTCAGCACTTTACTATTGATAAAGTGCTAATAAAAGATG
CAATAAGACAAGCAAATATAAGTAATCAGGATACGGTTTTAGATATTGGGGCAGGCAAGGGGTTTCTTAC
TGTTCATTTATTAAAAATCGCCAACAATGTTGTTGCTATTGAAAACGACACAGCTTTGGTTGAACATTTA
CGAAAATTATTTTCTGATGCCCGAAATGTTCAAGTTGTCGGTTGTGATTTTAGGAATTTTGCAGTTCCGA
AATTTCCTTTCAAAGTGGTGTCAAATATTCCTTATGGCATTACTTCCGATATTTTCAAAATCCTGATGTT
TGAGAGTCTTGGAAATTTTCTGGGAGGTTCCATTGTCCTTCAATTAGAACCTACACAAAAGTTATTTTCG
AGGAAGCTTTACAATCCATATACCGTTTTCTATCATACTTTTTTTGATTTGAAACTTGTCTATGAGGTAG
GTCCTGAAAGTTTCTTGCCACCGCCAACTGTCAAATCAGCCCTGTTAAACATTAAAAGAAAACACTTATT
TTTTGATTTTAAGTTTAAAGCCAAATACTTAGCATTTATTTCCTATCTGTTAGAGAAACCTGATTTATCT
GTAAAAACAGCTTTAAAGTCGATTTTCAGGAAAAGTCAGGTCAGGTCAATTTCGGAAAAATTCGGTTTAA
ACCTTAATGCTCAAATTGTTTGTTTGTCTCCAAGTCAATGGTTAAACTGTTTTTTGGAAATGCTGGAAGT
TGTCCCTGAAAAATTTCATCCTTCGTAGGCATGCCTCATCGGATTCTTTTAATATCGCTACTCTCTACGT
TCAACCAAAAGAAATAATGACTTACTGCTATATTTTTTGCACGTGTGGGGAAAATGTGGGGAAAATTCAA
GCAAAAGAAAAAGCTAAGTATTGAACTATCAAATACTTAGCTTTCTTTCTTGTACCCAGACCCCGCATTT
GAAATAATTAAAGTGGGGAAAATGTGGGTAAAAAGAAAAATGCGGAAAAACGCCACAATTACACTGTATT
TCAATATGTTATAATCCTATTAAATTTTAATCCAAGTTTAATCGAATTGCAAAATATTTAGCAGATGTGG
GGAAAATGCTGGGGAAAATATTTATATTTGCAGCAGAGTAAAATTCAACCTGAAAGTCTATGAAAGTAAC
CTTTATCATTAAAAAAGCAGCCAAACGATATGATACAGAATCCATGGCTACAATCTATGTCCGTTTTAGA
AACGGAAGGCAGTTAGACTCCGTTGCTCCTACTCAGTTAGCCATCAATCCCAATCTATGGGATGATAAAG
ACGAATGTGTAAAAACGAAAGCTGTCTGCAATGAAGAAATGCGTACCCATATAAATGAAGAGATACGCCA
GTTGAAAACCTATATCGAGAAGGTATATCAACAAGAAAAGGAAGCAATAGACAAAGAATGGCTAAAAACA
ACACTTGATAAATTTTACCATCCTGAAAAATATTTTTTGCCGGAGGAAGTGGTTATCAAGCCTACCATTG
GAGAACTATTCGATGAATTTCTAAACAAGCACCCTTTGTCGGAAGTACGAAAGAAAAATTTCCGGGTTGT
CAAAAGAGCCTTACTGCGTTATGAACTATATGTAAGGGCTACAAAGAGAGGACAAAAGGGCTTTATCCTT
GATGTGGATTTGGTAACACCTGACACGCTTCGGGATATGTGGGATTTCTTTCAGAACGAATACCGGTATT
ATGAACTTTACCCGAGCATTTATGAAGCCATTCCCGAAAAGAGGACACCACAGCCCAGAAGCAAAAACAC
GCTGATAGACTGTTTTTCAAGAATACGCACATTCTTCCTGTGGTGCTTCGATAACAAACGCACCACAAAC
AGACCTTTCGACAAGTTTCCGATAGAGGAGTGTACATATGGTACACCTTATTATATAACACTCGAAGAAA
GGGACAGGATTTTTAATGCAGACCTTTCTGCCACCCCACAACTGGCAATACAGAGGGATATATTCATATT
TCAGACACTGATAGGATGCAGGGTGAGCGACCTGTACCGAATGACCAAACTAAATGTGGTCAATGAAGCC
ATAGAATATATTCCCAAGAAAACCAAAGAGGGGAATCCGGTTACGGTACGTGTTCCACTTAACGACAAAG
CGAAAGAAATCCTTGAACGCTACAAAGAATATGAGGGAAAACTGTTGCCGTTCATATCCGAGCAAAAGTA
CAATGATGCCATAAAAAAGATATTCAAATTAGCTGGAGTTGACCGCATCGTAACAATCTTAGACCCGTTG
ACGCACAACGAAATCAAACGACCTATTTATGAAGTGGCAAGCAGCCATCTGGCAAGACGTACGTTTATCG
GCAATATCTATAAAAAAGTGAAAGACCCGAACCTTGTTTCCGCACTGTCGGGACACAAGGAGGGAAGCAA
AGCTTTCAGACGATACAGGGATATTGACGAAGAAATGAAGAAAGACCTTGTAAAACTACTGGACTGATAA
AAGTATCAAACAGTTTCATAGATAGTTAGGCTAGCATATAGCGACTTTTTTACAAAATGCTAAAATTTGT
TGATTTCCGTCAAGCAATTGTTGAGCAAAAATGTCTTTTACGATAAAATGATACCTCAATATCAACTGTT
TAGCAAAACGATATTTCTCTTAAAGAGAGAAACACCTTTTTGTTCACCAATCCCCGACTTTTAATCCCGC
GGCCATGATTGAAAAAGGAAGAGTATGAGTATTCAACATTTCCGTGTCGCCCTTATTCCCTTTTTTGCGG
CATTTTGCCTTCCTGTTTTTGCTCACCCAGAAACGCTGGTGAAAGTAAAAGATGCTGAAGATCAGTTGGG
TGCACGAGTGGGTTACATCGAACTGGATCTCAACAGCGGTAAGATCCTTGAGAGTTTTCGCCCCGAAGAA
CGTTTTCCAATGATGAGCACTTTTAAAGTTCTGCTATGTGGCGCGGTATTATCCCGTATTGACGCCGGGC
AAGAGCAACTCGGTCGCCGCATACACTATTCTCAGAATGACTTGGTTGAGTACTCACCAGTCACAGAAAA
GCATCTTACGGATGGCATGACAGTAAGAGAATTATGCAGTGCTGCCATAACCATGAGTGATAACACTGCG
GCCAACTTACTTCTGACAACGATCGGAGGACCGAAGGAGCTAACCGCTTTTTTGCACAACATGGGGGATC
ATGTAACTCGCCTTGATCGTTGGGAACCGGAGCTGAATGAAGCCATACCAAACGACGAGCGTGACACCAC
GATGCCTGTAGCAATGGCAACAACGTTGCGCAAACTATTAACTGGCGAACTACTTACTCTAGCTTCCCGG
CAACAATTAATAGACTGGATGGAGGCGGATAAAGTTGCAGGACCACTTCTGCGCTCGGCCCTTCCGGCTG
GCTGGTTTATTGCTGATAAATCTGGAGCCGGTGAGCGTGGGTCTCGCGGTATCATTGCAGCACTGGGGCC
AGATGGTAAGCCCTCCCGTATCGTAGTTATCTACACGACGGGGAGTCAGGCAACTATGGATGAACGAAAT
AGACAGATCGCTGAGATAGGTGCCTCACTGATTAAGCATTGGTAACTGTCAGACCAAGTTTACTCATAAC
GCGTCAATTCGAGGGGGATCAATTCCGTGATAGGTGGGCTGCCCTTCCTGGTTGGCTTGGTTTCATCAGC
CATCCGCTTGCCCTCATCTGTTACGCCGGCGGTAGCCGGCCAGCCTCGCAGAGCAGGATTCCCGTTGAGC
ACCGCCAGGTGCGAATAAGGGACAGTGAAGAAGGAACACCCGCTCGCGGGTGGGCCTACTTCACCTATCC
TGCCCGGCTGACGCCGTTGGATACACCAAGGAAAGTCTACACGAACCCTTTGGCAAAATCCTGTATATCG
TGCGAAAAAGGATGGATATACCGAAAAAATCGCTATAATGACCCCGAAGCAGGGTTATGCAGCGGAAAAC
GGAATTGATCCGGCCACGATGCGTCCGGCGTAGAG
